>Addgene plasmid #166015 | R619-M66-303: CMV51p> HCoV-OC43 S-2P-T4f-3C-His8-Strep2x2 | addgene full sequence | sequence record 327089 | Addgene NGS Result
GACGGATCGGGAGATCCGCCTTTATGTGTAACTCTTGGCTGAAGCTCTTACACCAATGCTGGGGGACATG
TACCTCCCAGGGGCCCAGGAAGACTACGGGAGGCTACACCAACGTCAATCAGAGGGGCCTGTGTAGCTAC
CGATAAGCGGACCCTCAAGAGGGCATTAGCAATAGTGTTTATAAGGCCCCCTTGTTAACCCTAAACGGGT
AGCATATGCTTCCCGGGTAGTAGTATATACTATCCAGACTAACCCTAATTCAATAGCATATGTTACCCAA
CGGGAAGCATATGCTATCGAATTAGGGTTAGTAAAAGGGTCCTAAGGAACAGCGATATCTCCCACCCCAT
GAGCTGTCACGGTTTTATTTACATGGGGTCAGGATTCCACGAGGGTAGTGAACCATTTTAGTCACAAGGG
CAGTGGCTGAAGATCAAGGAGCGGGCAGTGAACTCTCCTGAATCTTCGCCTGCTTCTTCATTCTCCTTCG
TTTAGCTAATAGAATAACTGCTGAGTTGTGAACAGTAAGGTGTATGTGAGGTGCTCGAAAACAAGGTTTC
AGGTGACGCCCCCAGAATAAAATTTGGACGGGGGGTTCAGTGGTGGCATTGTGCTATGACACCAATATAA
CCCTCACAAACCCCTTGGGCAATAAATACTAGTGTAGGAATGAAACATTCTGAATATCTTTAACAATAGA
AATCCATGGGGTGGGGACAAGCCGTAAAGACTGGATGTCCATCTCACACGAATTTATGGCTATGGGCAAC
ACATAATCCTAGTGCAATATGATACTGGGGTTATTAAGATGTGTCCCAGGCAGGGACCAAGACAGGTGAA
CCATGTTGTTACACTCTATTTGTAACAAGGGGAAAGAGAGTGGACGCCGACAGCAGCGGACTCCACTGGT
TGTCTCTAACACCCCCGAAAATTAAACGGGGCTCCACGCCAATGGGGCCCATAAACAAAGACAAGTGGCC
ACTCTTTTTTTTGAAATTGTGGAGTGGGGGCACGCGTCAGCCCCCACACGCCGCCCTGCGGTTTTGGACT
GTAAAATAAGGGTGTAATAACTTGGCTGATTGTAACCCCGCTAACCACTGCGGTCAAACCACTTGCCCAC
AAAACCACTAATGGCACCCCGGGGAATACCTGCATAAGTAGGTGGGCGGGCCAAGATAGGGGCGCGATTG
CTGCGATCTGGAGGACAAATTACACACACTTGCGCCTGAGCGCCAAGCACAGGGTTGTTGGTCCTCATAT
TCACGAGGTCGCTGAGAGCACGGTGGGCTAATGTTGCCATGGGTAGCATATACTACCCAAATATCTGGAT
AGCATATGCTATCCTAATCTATATCTGGGTAGCATAGGCTATCCTAATCTATATCTGGGTAGCATATGCT
ATCCTAATCTATATCTGGGTAGTATATGCTATCCTAATTTATATCTGGGTAGCATAGGCTATCCTAATCT
ATATCTGGGTAGCATATGCTATCCTAATCTATATCTGGGTAGTATATGCTATCCTAATCTGTATCCGGGT
AGCATATGCTATCCTAATAGAGATTAGGGTAGTATATGCTATCCTAATTTATATCTGGGTAGCATATACT
ACCCAAATATCTGGATAGCATATGCTATCCTAATCTATATCTGGGTAGCATATGCTATCCTAATCTATAT
CTGGGTAGCATAGGCTATCCTAATCTATATCTGGGTAGCATATGCTATCCTAATCTATATCTGGGTAGTA
TATGCTATCCTAATTTATATCTGGGTAGCATAGGCTATCCTAATCTATATCTGGGTAGCATATGCTATCC
TAATCTATATCTGGGTAGTATATGCTATCCTAATCTGTATCCGGGTAGCATATGCTATCCTCATGCATAT
ACAGTCAGCATATGATACCCAGTAGTAGAGTGGGAGTGCTATCCTTTGCATATGCCGCCACCTCCCAAGG
GGGCGTGAATTTTCGCTGCTTGTCCTTTTCCTGCTGGGGATCTCCCGATCCCCTATGGTGCACTCTCAGT
ACAATCTGCTCTGATGCCGCATAGTTAAGCCAGTATCTGCTCCCTGCTTGTGTGTTGGAGGTCGCTGAGT
AGTGCGCGAGCAAAATTTAAGCTACAACAAGGCAAGGCTTGACCGACAATTGCATGAAGAATCTGCTTAG
GGTTAGGCGTTTTGCGCTGCTTCGATCACAACTTTGTATAGAAAAGTTGGCCCTGCAGGCGTTACATAAC
TTACGGTAAATGGCCCGCCTGGCTGACCGCCCAACGACCCCCGCCCATTGACGTCAATAATGACGTATGT
TCCCATAGTAACGCCAATAGGGACTTTCCATTGACGTCAATGGGTGGAGTATTTACGGTAAACTGCCCAC
TTGGCAGTACATCAAGTGTATCATATGCCAAGTCCGCCCCCTATTGACGTCAATGACGGTAAATGGCCCG
CCTGGCATTATGCCCAGTACATGACCTTACGGGACTTTCCTACTTGGCAGTACATCTACGTATTAGTCAT
CGCTATTACCATGGTGATGCGGTTTTGGCAGTACACCAATGGGCGTGGATAGCGGTTTGACTCACGGGGA
TTTCCAAGTCTCCACCCCATTGACGTCAATGGGAGTTTGTTTTGGCACCAAAATCAACGGGACTTTCCAA
AATGTCGTAATAACCCCGCCCCGTTGACGCAAATGGGCGGTAGGCGTGTACGGTGGGAGGTCTATATAAG
CAGAGCTCGTTTAGTGAACCGTCAGATCGCCTGGAGACGCCATCCACGCTGTTTTGACCTCCATAGAAGA
CAACAACTTTGTACAAAAAAGTTGGCACCATGTTCCTGATTCTGTTAATTTCGCTGCCGACTGCGTTTGC
GGTCATCGGGGACCTGAAGTGTCCCCTCGACTCCCGGACCGGTAGCCTGAACAATATTGATACCGGCCCT
CCGTCCATCTCCACCGCAACCGTCGATGTGACCAACGGACTCGGTACCTACTACGTCCTGGACAGAGTCT
ATCTGAACACCACCCTGTTCCTTAACGGGTACTACCCTACCTCCGGATCGACCTACCGGAACATGGCCCT
GAAGGGAACCGACAAGCTGTCAACCCTGTGGTTCAAGCCGCCGTTTCTTAGTGACTTCATCAACGGGATT
TTTGCGAAGGTCAAGAACACCAAGGTGTTCAAGGACGGAGTGATGTACTCCGAGTTCCCCGCCATTACCA
TTGGGTCCACGTTTGTCAACACCAGCTATTCCGTGGTTGTGCAGCCTCGGACTATCAACAGCACCCAGGA
CGGCGTGAATAAGCTGCAGGGACTCCTGGAGGTGTCCGTGTGTCAGTACAACATGTGTGAATACCCCCAC
ACTATTTGCCACCCCAAGCTCGGGAACCACTTCAAGGAACTGTGGCACATGGACACTGGGGTGGTGTCCT
GCCTGTACAAGCGCAACTTCACTTACGACGTGAACGCCACTTACCTGTACTTTCACTTCTATCAAGAGGG
AGGAACCTTCTACGCCTACTTTACTGACACCGGCGTGGTGACCAAGTTCCTGTTCAACGTGTACCTGGGG
ATGGCACTGTCCCACTACTACGTGATGCCCCTGACGTGCATCTCCCGGCGGGATATCGGCTTCACTCTCG
AGTACTGGGTGACCCCTCTGACCTCACGCCAGTACCTCCTGGCCTTCAACCAGGACGGCATTATCTTTAA
CGCCGTCGATTGCATGTCTGACTTCATGAGCGAGATCAAGTGTAAAACCCAGTCGATTGCACCACCAACC
GGAGTGTACGAACTGAACGGATACACGGTGCAACCAATCGCGGATGTGTACAGGCGGAAGCCAGACCTCC
CCAACTGCAACATCGAAGCCTGGCTGAACGACAAGTCGGTCCCTTCACCGCTCAACTGGGAGCGAAAAAC
CTTCTCCAATTGCAACTTTAACATGTCGTCACTGATGAGCTTCATCCAGGCGGACTCATTCACTTGCAAC
AACATCGACGCCGCCAAAATCTACGGGATGTGTTTCTCCTCCATCACCATTGACAAGTTCGCCATTCCTA
ACGGGAGGAAGGTGGACCTCCAGCTTGGCAACCTCGGCTATCTGCAGTCCTTCAACTACCGGATCGACAC
CACCGCCACGTCCTGCCAGCTCTACTATAACCTCCCCGCCGCTAACGTGTCCGTGAGCCGGTTCAACCCT
TCAACCTGGAATAAGCGCTTCGGCTTCATCGAAAACTCGGTGTTCAAGCCTCAGCCTGCTGGAGTGCTGA
CTAATCACGACGTGGTGTACGCCCAGCACTGCTTCAAGGCCCCGAAGAACTTCTGCCCGTGCAAATTGAA
CTCGTCGCTGTGCGTGGGCTCAGGACCCGGAAAGAACAACGGCATCGGAACTTGCCCTGCGGGAACCAAC
TACCTGACTTGCCACAACCTGTGCAACCCTGACCCCATAACTTTCACCGGTCCGTACAAGTGTCCGCAAA
CCAAGTCCCTCGTGGGAATTGGAGAGCACTGCAGCGGCCTTGCCGTGAAGTCCGATTACTGCGGAGGAAA
CCCCTGCACATGCCAGCCGCAGGCCTTCCTCGGCTGGTCGGCTGACAGCTGCCTGCAGGGCGATAAGTGT
AACATCTTCGCCAACCTCATCCTGCATGACGTGAACTCGGGACTCACCTGTTCCACCGACCTCCAGAAGG
CTAACACCGATATCAAGTTGGGAGTCTGTGTCAACTATGACCTGTACGGAATCAGCGGCCAGGGCATCTT
TGTGGAGGTCAACGCCACCTACTACAACTCCTGGCAGAATCTGCTGTACGACTCCAACGGCAATCTGTAC
GGGTTCAGAGACTACATTACTAATCGCACTTTTATGATCCGCTCCTGCTACTCCGGACGCGTGTCAGCCG
CATTCCATGCCAACTCCTCGGAACCCGCCCTGCTGTTTCGCAACATCAAGTGCAACTACGTGTTCAACAA
CAGCCTCATTCGGCAACTGCAGCCGATCAACTACTTTGATTCGTACCTGGGATGTGTCGTGAACGCCTAC
AACTCCACCGCCATCTCCGTCCAAACTTGCGATCTTACCGTGGGCTCCGGCTACTGCGTGGACTACTCAA
AGAACGGTGGCAGCGGCAGAGCCATTACCACCGGATACCGCTTCACCAACTTCGAGCCTTTCACTGTGAA
CTCCGTGAATGACTCCCTGGAACCCGTCGGCGGTCTGTACGAGATCCAGATCCCGTCCGAATTCACAATC
GGCAACATGGAAGAATTCATCCAAACCTCCAGCCCCAAAGTCACTATCGATTGCGCCGCATTCGTGTGCG
GGGACTACGCAGCGTGCAAATCCCAACTGGTGGAATACGGATCCTTCTGCGACAACATTAACGCGATCCT
GACCGAAGTCAACGAACTGCTGGACACTACCCAGCTTCAAGTGGCCAATTCCCTGATGAACGGCGTGACT
CTGAGCACCAAGCTGAAGGATGGCGTCAACTTCAACGTGGATGACATAAACTTCAGCTCCGTGCTGGGGT
GTTTGGGTTCTGAGTGCTCCAAGGCCTCATCCCGCTCCGCCATTGAGGACCTCCTGTTCGACAAGGTCAA
GCTCTCCGACGTGGGCTTTGTGGCCGCCTACAACAACTGTACCGGAGGCGCCGAGATCAGAGATTTGATC
TGCGTCCAGTCCTACAAGGGTATCAAGGTGCTGCCGCCACTCCTCAGCGAGAACCAGATCAGCGGGTACA
CCCTCGCTGCTACCTCCGCATCGCTGTTCCCGCCGTGGACTGCAGCTGCCGGAGTGCCATTCTACCTAAA
TGTGCAGTACCGGATTAACGGTCTGGGAGTCACTATGGACGTGCTGAGCCAGAACCAGAAGCTCATCGCC
AACGCGTTCAACAATGCGCTGGACGCGATCCAGGAAGGCTTTGATGCAACCAACAGCGCACTCGTGAAGA
TCCAGGCCGTAGTGAACGCGAACGCTGAGGCCCTGAACAACTTGCTGCAGCAGTTGTCAAACAGATTCGG
AGCCATCTCCTCGAGCCTGCAGGAAATCCTGTCCCGGTTGGATCCTCCTGAAGCCGAGGCTCAAATCGAC
CGGCTCATTAACGGGAGGCTGACTGCCTTGAACGCTTACGTCAGCCAGCAATTGTCCGACTCCACGCTCG
TGAAGTTCTCCGCCGCCCAAGCTATGGAAAAGGTCAACGAATGCGTGAAGTCTCAATCCTCAAGAATCAA
CTTTTGCGGAAACGGCAACCACATCATTTCGCTGGTGCAGAACGCCCCCTATGGCCTGTACTTCATCCAT
TTCTCCTACGTGCCAACCAAATACGTGACTGCCAAAGTGTCGCCGGGTCTGTGTATTGCCGGGGACAGGG
GAATCGCCCCTAAGTCCGGATACTTCGTGAACGTGAACAACACTTGGATGTACACCGGCAGCGGATACTA
CTACCCTGAGCCCATTACTGAAAACAACGTCGTCGTGATGTCCACCTGTGCTGTGAACTACACTAAGGCC
CCTTACGTGATGCTGAACACATCCACCCCTAATCTGCCGGATTTCAGAGAAGAACTGGACCAGTGGTTCA
AGAACCAGACCAGCGTGGCGCCAGACCTCTCACTTGACTACATCAATGTGACCTTCTTGGATCTGCAAGT
GGAGATGAATCGGCTCCAGGAAGCGATTAAGGTCCTGAACGGGTCTGGCTATATCCCCGAAGCCCCAAGG
GATGGACAGGCATACGTGCGCAAGGATGGAGAATGGGTGCTTTTGTCAACCTTTTTGGGTCGGTCCCTGG
AAGTGCTGTTCCAAGGGCCGGGTCATCACCACCATCACCATCATCACTCCGCTTGGAGCCACCCTCAGTT
CGAAAAGGGAGGAGGATCCGGCGGTGGAGGATCGGGAGGATCCGCCTGGTCGCATCCCCAGTTCGAGAAG
TAATCAACTTTCTTGTACAAAGTTGTGAAATTCTGCAGATATCCATCACACTGGCGGCCGCTCGAGCATG
CATCTAGAGGGCCCTATTCTATAGTGTCACCTAAATGCTAGAGCTCGCTGATCAGCCTCGACTGTGCCTT
CTAGTTGCCAGCCATCTGTTGTTTGCCCCTCCCCCGTGCCTTCCTTGACCCTGGAAGGTGCCACTCCCAC
TGTCCTTTCCTAATAAAATGAGGAAATTGCATCGCATTGTCTGAGTAGGTGTCATTCTATTCTGGGGGGT
GGGGTGGGGCAGGACAGCAAGGGGGAGGATTGGGAAGACAATAGCAGGCATGCTGGGGATGCGGTGGGCT
CTATGGCTTCTGAGGCGGAAAGAACCAGCTGGGGCTCTAGGGGGTATCCCC
[124 nt withheld, positions 7332-7455]
C
[91 nt withheld, positions 7457-7547]
A
[49 nt withheld, positions 7549-7597]
CCTTTGACGTTGGAGTCCACGTTCTTT
[37 nt withheld, positions 7625-7661]
ACCCTATCTCGGTCTATTCTTTTGATTTATAAGGGATTTTGCCGATTTCGGCCTATTGGTTAAAAAATGA
GCTGATTTAACAAAAATTTAACGCGAATTAATTCTGTGGAATGTGTGTCAGTTAGGGTGTGGAAAGTCCC
CAGGCTCCCCAGCAGGCAGAAGTATGCAAAGCATGCATCTCAATTAGTCAGCAACCAGGTGTGGAAAGTC
CCTAGGCTCCCCAGCAGGCAGAAGTATGCAAAGCATGCATCTCAATTAGTCAGCAACCATAGTCCCGCCC
CTAACTCCGCCCATCCCGCCCCTAACTCCGCCCAGTTCCGCCCATTCTCCGCCCCATGGCTGACTAATTT
TTTTTATTTATGCAGAGGCCGAGGCCGCCTCTGCCTCTGAGCTATTCCAGAAGTAGTGAGGAGGCTTTTT
TGGAGGCCTAGGCTTTTGCAAAAAGCTCCCGGGAGCTTGTATATCCATTTTCGGATCTGATCAAGAGACA
GGATGAGGATCGTTTCGCATGATTGAACAAGATGGATTGCACGCAGGTTCTCCGGCCGCTTGGGTGGAGA
GGCTATTCGGCTATGACTGGGCACAACAGACAATCGGCTGCTCTGATGCCGCCGTGTTCCGGCTGTCAGC
GCAGGGGCGCCCGGTTCTTTTTGTCAAGACCGACCTGTCCGGTGCCCTGAATGAACTGCAGGACGAGGCA
GCGCGGCTATCGTGGCTGGCCACGACGGGCGTTCCTTGCGCAGCTGTGCTCGACGTTGTCACTGAAGCGG
GAAGGGACTGGCTGCTATTGGGCGAAGTGCCGGGGCAGGATCTCCTGTCATCTCACCTTGCTCCTGCCGA
GAAAGTATCCATCATGGCTGATGCAATGCGGCGGCTGCATACGCTTGATCCGGCTACCTGCCCATTCGAC
CACCAAGCGAAACATCGCATCGAGCGAGCACGTACTCGGATGGAAGCCGGTCTTGTCGATCAGGATGATC
TGGACGAAGAGCATCAGGGGCTCGCGCCAGCCGAACTGTTCGCCAGGCTCAAGGCGCGCATGCCCGACGG
CGAGGATCTCGTCGTGACCCATGGCGATGCCTGCTTGCCGAATATCATGGTGGAAAATGGCCGCTTTTCT
GGATTCATCGACTGTGGCCGGCTGGGTGTGGCGGACCGCTATCAGGACATAGCGTTGGCTACCCGTGATA
TTGCTGAAGAGCTTGGCGGCGAATGGGCTGACCGCTTCCTCGTGCTTTACGGTATCGCCGCTCCCGATTC
GCAGCGCATCGCCTTCTATCGCCTTCTTGACGAGTTCTTCTGAGCGGGACTCTGGGGTTCGAAATGACCG
ACCAAGCGACGCCCAACCTGCCATCACGAGATTTCGATTCCACCGCCGCCTTCTATGAAAGGTTGGGCTT
CGGAATCGTTTTCCGGGACGCCGGCTGGATGATCCTCCAGCGCGGGGATCTCATGCTGGAGTTCTTCGCC
CACCCCAACTTGTTTATTGCAGCTTATAATGGTTACAAATAAAGCAATAGCATCACAAATTTCACAAATA
AAGCATTTTTTTCACTGCATTCTAGTTGTGGTTTGTCCAAACTCATCAATGTATCTTATCATGTCTGTAT
ACCGTCGACCTCTAGCTAGAGCTTGGCGTAATCATGGTCATAGCTGTTTCCTGTGTGAAATTGTTATCCG
CTCACAATTCCACACAACATACGAGCCGGAAGCATAAAGTGTAAAGCCTGGGGTGCCTAATGAGTGAGCT
AACTCACATTAATTGCGTTGCGCTCACTGCCCGCTTTCCAGTCGGGAAACCTGTCGTGCCAGCTGCATTA
ATGAATCGGCCAACGCGCGGGGAGAGGCGGTTTGCGTATTGGGCGCTCTTCCGCTTCCTCGCTCACTGAC
TCGCTGCGCTCGGTCGTTCGGCTGCGGCGAGCGGTATCAGCTCACTCAAAGGCGGTAATACGGTTATCCA
CAGAATCAGGGGATAACGCAGGAAAGAACATGTGAGCAAAAGGCCAGCAAAAGGCCAGGAACCGTAAAAA
GGCCGCGTTGCTGGCGTTTTTCCATAGGCTCCGCCCCCCTGACGAGCATCACAAAAATCGACGCTCAAGT
CAGAGGTGGCGAAACCCGACAGGACTATAAAGATACCAGGCGTTTCCCCCTGGAAGCTCCCTCGTGCGCT
CTCCTGTTCCGACCCTGCCGCTTACCGGATACCTGTCCGCCTTTCTCCCTTCGGGAAGCGTGGCGCTTTC
TCATAGCTCACGCTGTAGGTATCTCAGTTCGGTGTAGGTCGTTCGCTCCAAGCTGGGCTGTGTGCACGAA
CCCCCCGTTCAGCCCGACCGCTGCGCCTTATCCGGTAACTATCGTCTTGAGTCCAACCCGGTAAGACACG
ACTTATCGCCACTGGCAGCAGCCACTGGTAACAGGATTAGCAGAGCGAGGTATGTAGGCGGTGCTACAGA
GTTCTTGAAGTGGTGGCCTAACTACGGCTACACTAGAAGAACAGTATTTGGTATCTGCGCTCTGCTGAAG
CCAGTTACCTTCGGAAAAAGAGTTGGTAGCTCTTGATCCGGCAAACAAACCACCGCTGGTAGCGGTGGTT
TTTTTGTTTGCAAGCAGCAGATTACGCGCAGAAAAAAAGGATCTCAAGAAGATCCTTTGATCTTTTCTAC
GGGGTCTGACGCTCAGTGGAACGAAAACTCACGTTAAGGGATTTTGGTCATGAGATTATCAAAAAGGATC
TTCACCTAGATCCTTTTAAATTAAAAATGAAGTTTTAAATCAATCTAAAGTATATATGAGTAAACTTGGT
CTGACAGTTACCAATGCTTAATCAGTGAGGCACCTATCTCAGCGATCTGTCTATTTCGTTCATCCATAGT
TGCCTGACTCCCCGTCGTGTAGATAACTACGATACGGGAGGGCTTACCATCTGGCCCCAGTGCTGCAATG
ATACCGCGAGACCCACGCTCACCGGCTCCAGATTTATCAGCAATAAACCAGCCAGCCGGAAGGGCCGAGC
GCAGAAGTGGTCCTGCAACTTTATCCGCCTCCATCCAGTCTATTAATTGTTGCCGGGAAGCTAGAGTAAG
TAGTTCGCCAGTTAATAGTTTGCGCAACGTTGTTGCCATTGCTACAGGCATCGTGGTGTCACGCTCGTCG
TTTGGTATGGCTTCATTCAGCTCCGGTTCCCAACGATCAAGGCGAGTTACATGATCCCCCATGTTGTGCA
AAAAAGCGGTTAGCTCCTTCGGTCCTCCGATCGTTGTCAGAAGTAAGTTGGCCGCAGTGTTATCACTCAT
GGTTATGGCAGCACTGCATAATTCTCTTACTGTCATGCCATCCGTAAGATGCTTTTCTGTGACTGGTGAG
TACTCAACCAAGTCATTCTGAGAATAGTGTATGCGGCGACCGAGTTGCTCTTGCCCGGCGTCAATACGGG
ATAATACCGCGCCACATAGCAGAACTTTAAAAGTGCTCATCATTGGAAAACGTTCTTCGGGGCGAAAACT
CTCAAGGATCTTACCGCTGTTGAGATCCAGTTCGATGTAACCCACTCGTGCACCCAACTGATCTTCAGCA
TCTTTTACTTTCACCAGCGTTTCTGGGTGAGCAAAAACAGGAAGGCAAAATGCCGCAAAAAAGGGAATAA
GGGCGACACGGAAATGTTGAATACTCATACTCTTCCTTTTTCAATATTATTGAAGCATTTATCAGGGTTA
TTGTCTCATGAGCGGATACATATTTGAATGTATTTAGAAAAATAAACAAATAGGGGTTCCGCGCACATTT
CCCCGAAAAGTGCCACCTGACGTC
Features (pLannotate 1.2.2; 24 found; start..end, strand, type, name):
    204..1993    -  rep_origin     oriP: Epstein-Barr virus oriP replication origin (Yates et al., 2000)
   2014..2066    -  misc_feature   bom (fragment): basis of mobility region from pBR322
   2199..2219    +  protein_bind   attB4: mutant version of attB; core recombination site for the Gateway® BP reaction BP Clonase™
   2230..2533    +  enhancer       CMV enhancer: human cytomegalovirus immediate early enhancer
   2535..2734    +  promoter       CMV promoter: human cytomegalovirus (CMV) immediate early promoter
   2804..2821    +  protein_bind   attL1 (fragment): mutant version of attL; recombination site for the Gateway® LR reaction LR Clonase™
   2830..6705    +  CDS            S (fragment): SPIKE_CVBL9 - Experimental evidence at protein level: Swiss-Prot protein existence level 1. [Spike protein S2']: Acts as a viral fusion peptide which is unmasked following S2 cleavage occurring upon virus endocytosis. From Bovine coronavirus (strain L9) (BCoV) (BCV).
   6844..6867    +  CDS            Strep-Tag II: peptide that binds Strep-Tactin®, an engineered form of streptavidin
   6938..6955    -  protein_bind   attL2 (fragment): mutant version of attL; recombination site for the Gateway® LR reaction LR Clonase™
   7018..7036    -  promoter       SP6 promoter: promoter for bacteriophage SP6 RNA polymerase
   7062..7286    +  polyA_signal   bGH poly(A) signal: bovine growth hormone polyadenylation signal
   7290..7311    +  promoter       SV40 promoter (fragment): SV40 enhancer and early promoter
   7332..7760    +  rep_origin     f1 ori (sequence partly withheld): f1 bacteriophage origin of replication; arrow indicates direction of (+) strand synthesis
   7774..8103    +  promoter       SV40 promoter: SV40 enhancer and early promoter
   8170..8961    +  CDS            neo: KKA2_KLEPN - Also known as kan, nptII. Experimental evidence at protein level: Swiss-Prot protein existence level 1. Resistance to kanamycin, neomycin, paromomycin, ribostamycin, butirosin and gentamicin B. From Klebsiella pneumoniae.
   8985..9143    +  CDS            ble (fragment): BLE_KLEPN - Experimental evidence at protein level: Swiss-Prot protein existence level 1. Binding protein with a strong affinity to the bleomycin family of antibiotics. Binds to CL990; an antimitotic-antibiotic compound. From Klebsiella pneumoniae.
   9138..9259    +  polyA_signal   SV40 poly(A) signal: SV40 polyadenylation signal
   9330..9352    -  protein_bind   lac operator (fragment): The lac repressor binds to the lac operator to inhibit transcription in E. coli. This inhibition can be relieved by adding lactose or isopropyl-β-D-thiogalactopyranoside (IPTG). lac repressor encoded by lacI
   9356..9386    -  promoter       lac promoter: promoter for the E. coli lac operon
   9401..9422    -  protein_bind   CAP binding site: CAP binding activates transcription in the presence of cAMP. E. coli catabolite activator protein
   9435..9527    -  CDS            lacI (fragment): lac repressor; lacI; The lac repressor binds to the lac operator to inhibit transcription in E. coli. This inhibition can be relieved by adding lactose or isopropyl-β-D-thiogalactopyranoside (IPTG).
   9710..10298   -  rep_origin     ori: high-copy-number ColE1/pMB1/pBR322/pUC origin of replication
  10469..11329   -  CDS            AmpR: β-lactamase; bla; confers resistance to ampicillin, carbenicillin, and related antibiotics
  11330..11434   -  promoter       AmpR promoter: bla
