[The description below was written by a language model from this plasmid's Addgene catalogue record and pLannotate feature annotations shown in this document.]
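Description:
R619-M66-303 is an 11.5 kb mammalian expression plasmid built by Gateway recombination into the pDest-303 backbone, designed to produce a soluble, trimeric ectodomain of the human coronavirus OC43 spike glycoprotein. It is maintained in E. coli at high copy through a ColE1/pUC-type origin with ampicillin resistance (AmpR), and it also carries an f1 origin. For mammalian cells, an SV40 early promoter drives a neomycin phosphotransferase gene followed by an SV40 polyadenylation signal, allowing G418 selection. An Epstein-Barr virus oriP element is also present; this can support episomal maintenance in cells that supply EBNA1, which the plasmid itself is not annotated as encoding.

The expression cassette is driven by the promoter recorded as CMV51, annotated as the human CMV immediate-early enhancer and promoter, and is terminated by the bovine growth hormone polyadenylation signal. Residual Gateway att sites flank the promoter and the coding region, reflecting a multi-fragment assembly. The spike open reading frame is codon-optimised for mammalian expression. The automated annotation labels it by similarity to bovine coronavirus spike, a close relative of OC43, rather than as OC43 itself. According to the construct name, the insert carries the "2P" modification, generally understood as two proline substitutions that stabilise the prefusion conformation, and a T4 fibritin foldon trimerisation domain. These are followed by a 3C protease cleavage site, an eight-histidine tag and tandem Strep-tag II sequences at the C terminus, only one Strep-tag II copy being picked up by the annotation. This arrangement permits affinity purification of secreted trimer and optional tag removal. The associated work concerns high-yield production of spike trimers for serology assays.
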