Addgene plasmid #166015: R619-M66-303: CMV51p> HCoV-OC43 S-2P-T4f-3C-His8-Strep2x2
Purpose: mammalian expression of HCoV-OC43 soluble spike trimer protein
Depositing lab: Dominic Esposito. Depositing organization: National Cancer Institute (NCI). Publication: Optimizing high-yield production of SARS-CoV-2 soluble spike trimers for serology assays. Esposito D, Mehalko J, Drew M, Snead K, Wall V, Taylor T, Frank P, Denson JP, Hong M, Gulten G, Sadtler K, Messing S, Gillette W. Protein Expr Purif. 2020 Jun 4;174:105686. doi: 10.1016/j.pep.2020.105686. PubMed 32504802.
Backbone
  Vector backbone: pDest-303
  Vector type: Mammalian Expression
  Selectable markers: Neomycin (select with G418)
Growth in bacteria
  Bacterial resistance: Ampicillin, 100 μg/mL
  Growth temperature: 37°C
  Growth strain: DH5alpha
  Copy number: High Copy
Gene/Insert
  Gene/Insert name: HCoV-OC43 S (spike)
  Species: Other
  Promoter: CMV51
  Tag / fusion protein: 3C-His8-Strep2x2 (C terminal on insert)
  Cloning method: Gateway Cloning
Terms and licenses: Academic/Nonprofit Terms; Industry Terms: Not Available to Industry
Depositor comments: DNA sequence optimized for mammalian expression
How to cite: R619-M66-303: CMV51p> HCoV-OC43 S-2P-T4f-3C-His8-Strep2x2 was a gift from Dominic Esposito (Addgene plasmid # 166015 ; http://n2t.net/addgene:166015 ; RRID:Addgene_166015)
